>Addgene plasmid #78068 | MAGI1 gRNA (BRDN0001487062) | addgene full sequence | sequence record 188926 | Addgene Assembled Sequence
CCCGGGTGCAAAGATGGATAAAGTTTTAAACAGAGAGGAATCTTTGCAGCTAATGGACCTTCTAGGTCTT
GAAAGGAGTGGGAATTGGCTCCGGTGCCCGTCAGTGGGCAGAGCGCACATCGCCCACAGTCCCCGAGAAG
TTGGGGGGAGGGGTCGGCAATTGATCCGGTGCCTAGAGAAGGTGGCGCGGGGTAAACTGGGAAAGTGATG
TCGTGTACTGGCTCCGCCTTTTTCCCGAGGGTGGGGGAGAACCGTATATAAGTGCAGTAGTCGCCGTGAA
CGTTCTTTTTCGCAACGGGTTTGCCGCCAGAACACAGGTAAGTGCCGTGTGTGGTTCCCGCGGGCCTGGC
CTCTTTACGGGTTATGGCCCTTGCGTGCCTTGAATTACTTCCACCTGGCTGCAGTACGTGATTCTTGATC
CCGAGCTTCGGGTTGGAAGTGGGTGGGAGAGTTCGAGGCCTTGCGCTTAAGGAGCCCCTTCGCCTCGTGC
TTGAGTTGAGGCCTGGCCTGGGCGCTGGGGCCGCCGCGTGCGAATCTGGTGGCACCTTCGCGCCTGTCTC
GCTGCTTTCGATAAGTCTCTAGCCATTTAAAATTTTTGATGACCTGCTGCGACGCTTTTTTTCTGGCAAG
ATAGTCTTGTAAATGCGGGCCAAGATCTGCACACTGGTATTTCGGTTTTTGGGGCCGCGGGCGGCGACGG
GGCCCGTGCGTCCCAGCGCACATGTTCGGCGAGGCGGGGCCTGCGAGCGCGGCCACCGAGAATCGGACGG
GGGTAGTCTCAAGCTGGCCGGCCTGCTCTGGTGCCTGGCCTCGCGCCGCCGTGTATCGCCCCGCCCTGGG
CGGCAAGGCTGGCCCGGTCGGCACCAGTTGCGTGAGCGGAAAGATGGCCGCTTCCCGGCCCTGCTGCAGG
GAGCTCAAAATGGAGGACGCGGCGCTCGGGAGAGCGGGCGGGTGAGTCACCCACACAAAGGAAAAGGGCC
TTTCCGTCCTCAGCCGTCGCTTCATGTGACTCCACGGAGTACCGGGCGCCGTCCAGGCACCTCGATTAGT
TCTCGAGCTTTTGGAGTACGTCGTCTTTAGGTTGGGGGGAGGGGTTTTATGCGATGGAGTTTCCCCACAC
TGAGTGGGTGGAGACTGAAGTTAGGCCAGCTTGGCACTTGATGTAATTCTCCTTGGAATTTGCCCTTTTT
GAGTTTGGATCTTGGTTCATTCTCAAGCCTCAGACAGTGGTTCAAAGTTTTTTTCTTCCATTTCAGGTGT
CGTGACGTACGGCCACCATGACCGAGTACAAGCCCACGGTGCGCCTCGCCACCCGCGACGACGTCCCCAG
GGCCGTACGCACCCTCGCCGCCGCGTTCGCCGACTACCCCGCCACGCGCCACACCGTCGATCCGGACCGC
CACATCGAGCGGGTCACCGAGCTGCAAGAACTCTTCCTCACGCGCGTCGGGCTCGACATCGGCAAGGTGT
GGGTCGCGGACGACGGCGCCGCCGTGGCGGTCTGGACCACGCCGGAGAGCGTCGAAGCGGGGGCGGTGTT
CGCCGAGATCGGCCCGCGCATGGCCGAGTTGAGCGGTTCCCGGCTGGCCGCGCAGCAACAGATGGAAGGC
CTCCTGGCGCCGCACCGGCCCAAGGAGCCCGCGTGGTTCCTGGCCACCGTCGGAGTCTCGCCCGACCACC
AGGGCAAGGGTCTGGGCAGCGCCGTCGTGCTCCCCGGAGTGGAGGCGGCCGAGCGCGCCGGGGTGCCCGC
CTTCCTGGAGACCTCCGCGCCCCGCAACCTCCCCTTCTACGAGCGGCTCGGCTTCACCGTCACCGCCGAC
GTCGAGGTGCCCGAAGGACCGCGCACCTGGTGCATGACCCGCAAGCCCGGTGCCTGAACGCGTTAAGTCG
ACAATCAACCTCTGGATTACAAAATTTGTGAAAGATTGACTGGTATTCTTAACTATGTTGCTCCTTTTAC
GCTATGTGGATACGCTGCTTTAATGCCTTTGTATCATGCTATTGCTTCCCGTATGGCTTTCATTTTCTCC
TCCTTGTATAAATCCTGGTTGCTGTCTCTTTATGAGGAGTTGTGGCCCGTTGTCAGGCAACGTGGCGTGG
TGTGCACTGTGTTTGCTGACGCAACCCCCACTGGTTGGGGCATTGCCACCACCTGTCAGCTCCTTTCCGG
GACTTTCGCTTTCCCCCTCCCTATTGCCACGGCGGAACTCATCGCCGCCTGCCTTGCCCGCTGCTGGACA
GGGGCTCGGCTGTTGGGCACTGACAATTCCGTGGTGTTGTCGGGGAAATCATCGTCCTTTCCTTGGCTGC
TCGCCTGTGTTGCCACCTGGATTCTGCGCGGGACGTCCTTCTGCTACGTCCCTTCGGCCCTCAATCCAGC
GGACCTTCCTTCCCGCGGCCTGCTGCCGGCTCTGCGGCCTCTTCCGCGTCTTCGCCTTCGCCCTCAGACG
AGTCGGATCTCCCTTTGGGCCGCCTCCCCGCGTCGACTTTAAGACCAATGACTTACAAGGCAGCTGTAGA
TCTTAGCCACTTTTTAAAAGAAAAGGGGGGACTGGAAGGGCTAATTCACTCCCAACGAAGACAAGATCTG
CTTTTTGCTTGTACTGGGTCTCTCTGGTTAGACCAGATCTGAGCCTGGGAGCTCTCTGGCTAACTAGGGA
ACCCACTGCTTAAGCCTCAATAAAGCTTGCCTTGAGTGCTTCAAGTAGTGTGTGCCCGTCTGTTGTGTGA
CTCTGGTAACTAGAGATCCCTCAGACCCTTTTAGTCAGTGTGGAAAATCTCTAGCAGTACGTATAGTAGT
TCATGTCATCTTATTATTCAGTATTTATAACTTGCAAAGAAATGAATATCAGAGAGTGAGAGGAACTTGT
TTATTGCAGCTTATAATGGTTACAAATAAAGCAATAGCATCACAAATTTCACAAATAAAGCATTTTTTTC
ACTGCATTCTAGTTGTGGTTTGTCCAAACTCATCAATGTATCTTATCATGTCTGGCTCTAGCTATCCCGC
CCCTAACTCCGCCCATCCCGCCCCTAACTCCGCCCAGTTCCGCCCATTCTCCGCCCCATGGCTGACTAAT
TTTTTTTATTTATGCAGAGGCCGAGGCCGCCTCGGCCTCTGAGCTATTCCAGAAGTAGTGAGGAGGCTTT
TTTGGAGGCCTAGGGACGTACCCAATTCGCCCTATAGTGAGTCGTATTACGCGCGCTCACTGGCCGTCGT
TTTACAACGTCGTGACTGGGAAAACCCTGGCGTTACCCAACTTAATCGCCTTGCAGCACATCCCCCTTTC
GCCAGCTGGCGTAATAGCGAAGAGGCCCGCACCGATCGCCCTTCCCAACAGTTGCGCAGCCTGAATGGCG
AATGGG
[124 nt withheld, positions 3367-3490]
C
[91 nt withheld, positions 3492-3582]
A
[49 nt withheld, positions 3584-3632]
CCTTTGACGTTGGAGTCCACGTTCTTT
[37 nt withheld, positions 3660-3696]
ACCCTATCTCGGTCTATTCTTTTGATTTATAAGGGATTTTGCCGATTTCGGCCTATTGGTTAAAAAATGA
GCTGATTTAACAAAAATTTAACGCGAATTTTAACAAAATATTAACGCTTACAATTTAGGTGGCACTTTTC
GGGGAAATGTGCGCGGAACCCCTATTTGTTTATTTTTCTAAATACATTCAAATATGTATCCGCTCATGAG
ACAATAACCCTGATAAATGCTTCAATAATATTGAAAAAGGAAGAGTATGAGTATTCAACATTTCCGTGTC
GCCCTTATTCCCTTTTTTGCGGCATTTTGCCTTCCTGTTTTTGCTCACCCAGAAACGCTGGTGAAAGTAA
AAGATGCTGAAGATCAGTTGGGTGCACGAGTGGGTTACATCGAACTGGATCTCAACAGCGGTAAGATCCT
TGAGAGTTTTCGCCCCGAAGAACGTTTTCCAATGATGAGCACTTTTAAAGTTCTGCTATGTGGCGCGGTA
TTATCCCGTATTGACGCCGGGCAAGAGCAACTCGGTCGCCGCATACACTATTCTCAGAATGACTTGGTTG
AGTACTCACCAGTCACAGAAAAGCATCTTACGGATGGCATGACAGTAAGAGAATTATGCAGTGCTGCCAT
AACCATGAGTGATAACACTGCGGCCAACTTACTTCTGACAACGATCGGAGGACCGAAGGAGCTAACCGCT
TTTTTGCACAACATGGGGGATCATGTAACTCGCCTTGATCGTTGGGAACCGGAGCTGAATGAAGCCATAC
CAAACGACGAGCGTGACACCACGATGCCTGTAGCAATGGCAACAACGTTGCGCAAACTATTAACTGGCGA
ACTACTTACTCTAGCTTCCCGGCAACAATTAATAGACTGGATGGAGGCGGATAAAGTTGCAGGACCACTT
CTGCGCTCGGCCCTTCCGGCTGGCTGGTTTATTGCTGATAAATCTGGAGCCGGTGAGCGTGGGTCTCGCG
GTATCATTGCAGCACTGGGGCCAGATGGTAAGCCCTCCCGTATCGTAGTTATCTACACGACGGGGAGTCA
GGCAACTATGGATGAACGAAATAGACAGATCGCTGAGATAGGTGCCTCACTGATTAAGCATTGGTAACTG
TCAGACCAAGTTTACTCATATATACTTTAGATTGATTTAAAACTTCATTTTTAATTTAAAAGGATCTAGG
TGAAGATCCTTTTTGATAATCTCATGACCAAAATCCCTTAACGTGAGTTTTCGTTCCACTGAGCGTCAGA
CCCCGTAGAAAAGATCAAAGGATCTTCTTGAGATCCTTTTTTTCTGCGCGTAATCTGCTGCTTGCAAACA
AAAAAACCACCGCTACCAGCGGTGGTTTGTTTGCCGGATCAAGAGCTACCAACTCTTTTTCCGAAGGTAA
CTGGCTTCAGCAGAGCGCAGATACCAAATACTGTTCTTCTAGTGTAGCCGTAGTTAGGCCACCACTTCAA
GAACTCTGTAGCACCGCCTACATACCTCGCTCTGCTAATCCTGTTACCAGTGGCTGCTGCCAGTGGCGAT
AAGTCGTGTCTTACCGGGTTGGACTCAAGACGATAGTTACCGGATAAGGCGCAGCGGTCGGGCTGAACGG
GGGGTTCGTGCACACAGCCCAGCTTGGAGCGAACGACCTACACCGAACTGAGATACCTACAGCGTGAGCT
ATGAGAAAGCGCCACGCTTCCCGAAGGGAGAAAGGCGGACAGGTATCCGGTAAGCGGCAGGGTCGGAACA
GGAGAGCGCACGAGGGAGCTTCCAGGGGGAAACGCCTGGTATCTTTATAGTCCTGTCGGGTTTCGCCACC
TCTGACTTGAGCGTCGATTTTTGTGATGCTCGTCAGGGGGGCGGAGCCTATGGAAAAACGCCAGCAACGC
GGCCTTTTTACGGTTCCTGGCCTTTTGCTGGCCTTTTGCTCACATGTTCTTTCCTGCGTTATCCCCTGAT
TCTGTGGATAACCGTATTACCGCCTTTGAGTGAGCTGATACCGCTCGCCGCAGCCGAACGACCGAGCGCA
GCGAGTCAGTGAGCGAGGAAGCGGAAGAGCGCCCAATACGCAAACCGCCTCTCCCCGCGCGTTGGCCGAT
TCATTAATGCAGCTGGCACGACAGGTTTCCCGACTGGAAAGCGGGCAGTGAGCGCAACGCAATTAATGTG
AGTTAGCTCACTCATTAGGCACCCCAGGCTTTACACTTTATGCTTCCGGCTCGTATGTTGTGTGGAATTG
TGAGCGGATAACAATTTCACACAGGAAACAGCTATGACCATGATTACGCCAAGCGCGCAATTAACCCTCA
CTAAAGGGAACAAAAGCTGGAGCTGCAAGCTTAATGTAGTCTTATGCAATACTCTTGTAGTCTTGCAACA
TGGTAACGATGAGTTAGCAACATGCCTTACAAGGAGAGAAAAAGCACCGTGCATGCCGATTGGTGGAAGT
AAGGTGGTACGATCGTGCCTTATTAGGAAGGCAACAGACGGGTCTGACATGGATTGGACGAACCACTGAA
TTGCCGCATTGCAGAGATATTGTATTTAAGTGCCTAGCTCGATACATAAACGGGTCTCTCTGGTTAGACC
AGATCTGAGCCTGGGAGCTCTCTGGCTAACTAGGGAACCCACTGCTTAAGCCTCAATAAAGCTTGCCTTG
AGTGCTTCAAGTAGTGTGTGCCCGTCTGTTGTGTGACTCTGGTAACTAGAGATCCCTCAGACCCTTTTAG
TCAGTGTGGAAAATCTCTAGCAGTGGCGCCCGAACAGGGACTTGAAAGCGAAAGGGAAACCAGAGGAGCT
CTCTCGACGCAGGACTCGGCTTGCTGAAGCGCGCACGGCAAGAGGCGAGGGGCGGCGACTGGTGAGTACG
CCAAAAATTTTGACTAGCGGAGGCTAGAAGGAGAGAGATGGGTGCGAGAGCGTCAGTATTAAGCGGGGGA
GAATTAGATCGCGATGGGAAAAAATTCGGTTAAGGCCAGGGGGAAAGAAAAAATATAAATTAAAACATAT
AGTATGGGCAAGCAGGGAGCTAGAACGATTCGCAGTTAATCCTGGCCTGTTAGAAACATCAGAAGGCTGT
AGACAAATACTGGGACAGCTACAACCATCCCTTCAGACAGGATCAGAAGAACTTAGATCATTATATAATA
CAGTAGCAACCCTCTATTGTGTGCATCAAAGGATAGAGATAAAAGACACCAAGGAAGCTTTAGACAAGAT
AGAGGAAGAGCAAAACAAAAGTAAGACCACCGCACAGCAAGCGGCCGCTGATCTTCAGACCTGGAGGAGG
AGATATGAGGGACAATTGGAGAAGTGAATTATATAAATATAAAGTAGTAAAAATTGAACCATTAGGAGTA
GCACCCACCAAGGCAAAGAGAAGAGTGGTGCAGAGAGAAAAAAGAGCAGTGGGAATAGGAGCTTTGTTCC
TTGGGTTCTTGGGAGCAGCAGGAAGCACTATGGGCGCAGCGTCAATGACGCTGACGGTACAGGCCAGACA
ATTATTGTCTGGTATAGTGCAGCAGCAGAACAATTTGCTGAGGGCTATTGAGGCGCAACAGCATCTGTTG
CAACTCACAGTCTGGGGCATCAAGCAGCTCCAGGCAAGAATCCTGGCTGTGGAAAGATACCTAAAGGATC
AACAGCTCCTGGGGATTTGGGGTTGCTCTGGAAAACTCATTTGCACCACTGCTGTGCCTTGGAATGCTAG
TTGGAGTAATAAATCTCTGGAACAGATTTGGAATCACACGACCTGGATGGAGTGGGACAGAGAAATTAAC
AATTACACAAGCTTAATACACTCCTTAATTGAAGAATCGCAAAACCAGCAAGAAAAGAATGAACAAGAAT
TATTGGAATTAGATAAATGGGCAAGTTTGTGGAATTGGTTTAACATAACAAATTGGCTGTGGTATATAAA
ATTATTCATAATGATAGTAGGAGGCTTGGTAGGTTTAAGAATAGTTTTTGCTGTACTTTCTATAGTGAAT
AGAGTTAGGCAGGGATATTCACCATTATCGTTTCAGACCCACCTCCCAACCCCGAGGGGACCCAGAGAGG
GCCTATTTCCCATGATTCCTTCATATTTGCATATACGATACAAGGCTGTTAGAGAGATAATTAGAATTAA
TTTGACTGTAAACACAAAGATATTAGTACAAAATACGTGACGTAGAAAGTAATAATTTCTTGGGTAGTTT
GCAGTTTTAAAATTATGTTTTAAAATGGACTATCATATGCTTACCGTAACTTGAAAGTATTTCGATTTCT
TGGCTTTATATATCTTGTGGAAAGGACGAAACACCGGAAGACACAATATGAGAACCGTTTTAGAGCTAGA
AATAGCAAGTTAAAATAAGGCTAGTCCGTTATCAACTTGAAAAAGTGGCACCGAGTCGGTGCTTTTTTAA
GCTTGGCGTAACTAGATCTTGAGACAAATGGCAGTATTCATCCACAATTTTAAAAGAAAAGGGGGGATTG
GGGGGTACAGTGCAGGGGAAAGAATAGTAGACATAATAGCAACAGACATACAAACTAAAGAATTACAAAA
ACAAATTACAAAAATTCAAAATTTTCGGGTTTATTACAGGGACAGCAGAGATCCACTTTGGCGCCGGCTC
GAGGGGG
Features (pLannotate 1.2.2; 29 found; start..end, strand, type, name):
     14..80      +  CDS            small t antigen (fragment): SV40 (simian virus 40) small t antigen
    106..317     +  promoter       EF-1α core promoter: core promoter for human elongation factor EF-1α
    318..1256    +  intron         EF-1α intron A: intron upstream of the start codon of human EF-1α
   1278..1877    +  CDS            PuroR (fragment): puromycin N-acetyltransferase; pac from Streptomyces; confers resistance to puromycin
   1893..2481    +  misc_feature   WPRE: woodchuck hepatitis virus posttranscriptional regulatory element
   2532..2551    +  misc_feature   cPPT/CTS (fragment): central polypurine tract and central termination sequence of HIV-1
   2553..2786    +  LTR            3' LTR (ΔU3): self-inactivating 3' long terminal repeat (LTR) from HIV-1
   2864..2985    +  polyA_signal   SV40 poly(A) signal: SV40 polyadenylation signal
   3025..3160    +  rep_origin     SV40 ori: SV40 origin of replication
   3181..3199    -  promoter       T7 promoter: promoter for bacteriophage T7 RNA polymerase
   3207..3362    +  CDS            lacZα (fragment): LacZα fragment of β-galactosidase; lacZ fragment
   3367..3795    +  rep_origin     f1 ori (sequence partly withheld): f1 bacteriophage origin of replication; arrow indicates direction of (+) strand synthesis
   3848..3952    +  promoter       AmpR promoter: bla
   3953..4813    +  CDS            AmpR: β-lactamase; bla; confers resistance to ampicillin, carbenicillin, and related antibiotics
   4984..5572    +  rep_origin     ori: high-copy-number ColE1/pMB1/pBR322/pUC origin of replication
   5755..5847    +  CDS            lacI (fragment): lac repressor; lacI; The lac repressor binds to the lac operator to inhibit transcription in E. coli. This inhibition can be relieved by adding lactose or isopropyl-β-D-thiogalactopyranoside (IPTG).
   5860..5881    +  protein_bind   CAP binding site: CAP binding activates transcription in the presence of cAMP. E. coli catabolite activator protein
   5896..5926    +  promoter       lac promoter: promoter for the E. coli lac operon
   5934..5950    +  protein_bind   lac operator: The lac repressor binds to the lac operator to inhibit transcription in E. coli. This inhibition can be relieved by adding lactose or isopropyl-β-D-thiogalactopyranoside (IPTG). lac repressor encoded by lacI
   5995..6013    +  promoter       T3 promoter: promoter for bacteriophage T3 RNA polymerase
   6041..6267    +  promoter       RSV promoter: Rous sarcoma virus enhancer/promoter
   6268..6448    +  LTR            5' LTR (truncated): truncated 5' long terminal repeat (LTR) from HIV-1
   6495..6620    +  misc_feature   HIV-1 Ψ: packaging signal of human immunodeficiency virus type 1
   6604..6967    +  CDS            HIV-1 gag (fragment): gag protein from human immunodeficiency virus 1; gag
   7113..7346    +  misc_feature   RRE: The Rev response element (RRE) of HIV-1 allows for Rev-dependent mRNA export from the nucleus to the cytoplasm.
   7723..7749    +  CDS            Rev (fragment): human immunodeficiency virus 1 (HIV-1) Rev protein; rev; enhances nuclear export of unspliced and incompletely spliced viral mRNAs
   7753..7993    +  promoter       U6 promoter: RNA polymerase III promoter for human U6 snRNA
   8023..8098    +  misc_RNA       gRNA scaffold: guide RNA scaffold for the Streptococcus pyogenes CRISPR/Cas9 system
   8154..8271    +  misc_feature   cPPT/CTS: central polypurine tract and central termination sequence of HIV-1
