[The description below was written by a language model from this plasmid's Addgene catalogue record and pLannotate feature annotations shown in this document.]
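Description:
MAGI1 gRNA (BRDN0001487062) is a third-generation lentiviral CRISPR guide plasmid built on the lentiGuide-Puro backbone and designed to target human MAGI1, with the guide chosen against several MAGI1 reference transcripts. It is propagated in E. coli as a high-copy plasmid through a ColE1/pUC-type origin with β-lactamase-mediated ampicillin selection. The backbone also carries an f1 origin, an SV40 origin and poly(A) signal, and residual lac and T7/T3 promoter elements from the cloning vector.

The lentiviral cassette begins with an RSV promoter fused to a truncated HIV-1 5' LTR, which drives Tat-independent production of the viral genome in packaging cells. This is followed by the Ψ packaging signal with a partial gag sequence, the Rev response element for nuclear export of the genomic RNA, and a cPPT/CTS that aids nuclear import. The cassette ends in a self-inactivating ΔU3 3' LTR.

Within the cassette, a human U6 RNA polymerase III promoter transcribes the MAGI1-specific spacer joined to the Streptococcus pyogenes Cas9 guide RNA scaffold. Downstream, the EF-1α core promoter with its first intron drives puromycin N-acetyltransferase, and a WPRE enhances transcript expression, so transduced mammalian cells can be selected with puromycin.

The plasmid does not encode Cas9, so it is meant for use with a separate Cas9 lentiviral vector or in cells that already express Cas9. It is used for targeted disruption of MAGI1. It is one member of a human kinome guide collection associated with work on optimised sgRNA design for higher on-target activity and fewer off-target effects.
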