Addgene plasmid #78068: MAGI1 gRNA (BRDN0001487062)
Purpose: 3rd generation lentiviral gRNA plasmid targeting human MAGI1
Depositing lab: John Doench & David Root. Depositing organization: Broad Institute. Publication: Optimized sgRNA design to maximize activity and minimize off-target effects of CRISPR-Cas9. Doench JG, Fusi N, Sullender M, Hegde M, Vaimberg EW, Donovan KF, Smith I, Tothova Z, Wilen C, Orchard R, Virgin HW, Listgarten J, Root DE. Nat Biotechnol. 2016 Jan 18. doi: 10.1038/nbt.3437. PubMed 26780180.
Backbone
  Vector backbone: lentiGuide-Puro
  Backbone manufacturer: Zhang Lab (Addgene plasmid # 52963)
  Vector type: Mammalian Expression, Lentiviral, CRISPR
  Selectable markers: Puromycin
Growth in bacteria
  Bacterial resistance: Ampicillin, 100 μg/mL
  Growth temperature: 37°C
  Growth strain: DH5alpha
  Copy number: High Copy
Gene/Insert
  Gene/Insert name: MAGI1 (alt names: MAGI1; NM_001033057.1)
  gRNA/shRNA sequence: GAAGACACAATATGAGAACC
  Species: H. sapiens (human)
  Entrez Gene: MAGI1 (a.k.a. AIP-3, AIP3, BAIAP1, BAP-1, BAP1, MAGI-1, MAGI-1b, Magi1d, TNRC19, WWP3)
  Promoter: hU6
  Cloning method: Unknown
  Sequencing primers: 5′ U6-F; 3′ pS2-R
Terms and licenses: Academic/Nonprofit Terms; Industry Terms: Not Available to Industry
Depositor comments: The gRNA was designed to target the following Genbank reference sequence(s): NM_001033057.1,NM_004742.2,NM_015520.1. Note that this plasmid does NOT contain Cas9. It should be used in conjunction with lentiCas9-Blast (Addgene #52962) or otherwise with cell lines already expressing Cas9. Browse the full kinome gRNA library at http://www.addgene.org/pooled-library/broadgpp-human-kinome/ or visit http://www.broadinstitute.org/rnai/public/ for detailed protocols and information.
How to cite: MAGI1 gRNA (BRDN0001487062) was a gift from John Doench & David Root (Addgene plasmid # 78068 ; http://n2t.net/addgene:78068 ; RRID:Addgene_78068)
