>Addgene plasmid #78068 | MAGI1 gRNA (BRDN0001487062) | depositor partial sequence | sequence record 145527 | Target Sequence
GAAGACACAATATGAGAACC
