>Addgene plasmid #78068 | MAGI1 gRNA (BRDN0001487062) | addgene partial sequence | sequence record 188925 | hU6-F
TGCACGCTAGCAAAGTAATAATTTCTTGGGTAGCTTTGCAGCTTTTAAAATTATGTTTTAAAATGGACTA
TCATATGCTTACCGTAACTTGAAAGTATTTCGATTTCTTGGCTTTATATATCTTGTGGAAAGGACGAAAC
ACCGGAAGACACAATATGAGAACCGTTTTAGAGCTAGAAATAGCAAGTTAAAATAAGGCTAGTCCGTTAT
CAACTTGAAAAAGTGGCACCGAGTCGGTGCTTTTTTAAGCTTGGCGTAACTAGATCTTGAGACAAATGGC
AGTATTCATCCACAATTTTAAAAGAAAAGGGGGGATTGGGGGGTACAGTGCAGGGGAAAGAATAGTAGAC
ATAATAGCAACAGACATACAAACTAAAGAATTACAAAAACAAATTACAAAAATTCAAAATTTTCGGGTTT
ATTACAGGGACAGCAGAGATCCACTTTGGCGCCGGCTCGAGGGGGCCCGGGTGCAAAGATGGATAAAGTT
TTAAACAGAGAGGANTCTTTGCAGCTAATGGACCTTCTAGGTCTTGAAGGAGTGGGAATTGGCTCCGGTG
CCCGTCAGTG
